Addgene plasmid #73350: pAdx-CMV-iCre-P2A-copGFP
Purpose: Express iCre and GFP
Depositing lab: Kazuhiro Oka. Depositing organization: Baylor College of Medicine.
Backbone
  Vector backbone: pAdenoX
  Backbone manufacturer: Clontech
  Backbone size w/o insert (bp): 32705
  Total vector size (bp): 35368
  Vector type: Adenoviral
Growth in bacteria
  Bacterial resistance: Ampicillin, 100 μg/mL
  Growth temperature: 37°C
  Growth strain: NEB Stable
  Copy number: Low Copy
Gene/Insert
  Gene/Insert name: CMV-copGFP-T2A-iCre
  Species: Synthetic
  Insert size (bp): 2664
  Promoter: CMV
  Cloning method: Restriction Enzyme; 5′ cloning site I-CeuI (not destroyed); 3′ cloning site PI-SceI (not destroyed)
  Sequencing primers: 5′ AATCTTACTCGGTTACGCCC; 3′ CGGCTGCTGCAAAACAGATAC
Terms and licenses: Academic/Nonprofit Terms; Industry Terms: Not Available to Industry
Depositor comments: Please note: although this plasmid is named pAdx-CMV-iCre-P2A-copGFP, the insert is ordered - CMV-copGFP-T2A-iCre
How to cite: pAdx-CMV-iCre-P2A-copGFP was a gift from Kazuhiro Oka (Addgene plasmid # 73350 ; http://n2t.net/addgene:73350 ; RRID:Addgene_73350)
