[The description below was written by a language model from this plasmid's Addgene catalogue record and pLannotate feature annotations shown in this document.]
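Description:
pAdx-CMV-iCre-P2A-copGFP is a large (about 35 kb) recombinant adenoviral genome plasmid built on the pAdenoX backbone, carrying a human adenovirus serotype 5-based genome for production of adenoviral vector particles that co-express Cre recombinase and a green fluorescent reporter. The bacterial portion contains a ColE1/pUC-type origin, an f1 origin and the β-lactamase gene for ampicillin selection. The catalogue lists it as low copy, and it is kept in a recombination-stabilising E. coli strain, as is usual for constructs of this size containing repeats. This plasmid segment sits between the two Ad5 inverted terminal repeats, with the Ad5 Ψ packaging signal next to the left ITR. These are the cis elements needed for genome replication and encapsidation.

The expression cassette of roughly 2.7 kb is inserted between the preserved I-CeuI and PI-SceI sites, just downstream of the packaging signal, where the E1 region would normally lie. No E1 genes are annotated, and the table shows no E3 reading frames between the L4 genes and fiber. This fits a replication-defective vector that must be grown in a complementing cell line, although the record does not state it explicitly. The remaining viral genes (IX, IVa2, polymerase, pTP, VA RNAs, L1–L4 late proteins, DBP, fiber, E4) are present.

The name is misleading about the payload. The depositor notes, and the feature table confirms, that the order is CMV enhancer/promoter, copGFP from Pontellina plumata, a T2A self-cleaving peptide, then codon-improved iCre, ending in an SV40 polyadenylation signal. One transcript therefore yields separate fluorescent protein and recombinase, so transduced cells undergoing loxP recombination can be identified by green fluorescence.
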