Features (pLannotate 1.2.2; 45 found; start..end, strand, type, name):
     95..398     +  enhancer       CMV enhancer: human cytomegalovirus immediate early enhancer
    399..602     +  promoter       CMV promoter: human cytomegalovirus (CMV) immediate early promoter
    668..1332    +  CDS            CopGFP (fragment): green fluorescent protein 2 from Pontellina plumata, also known as ppluGFP2 (Shagin et al., 2004)
   1498..2523    +  CDS            cre: RECR_BPP1 - Experimental evidence at protein level: Swiss-Prot protein existence level 1. Catalyzes site-specific recombination between two 34-base- pair LOXP sites. Its role is to maintain the phage genome as a monomeric unit-copy plasmid in the lysogenic state. From Escherichia phage P1 (Bacteriophage P1).
   2562..2643    +  polyA_signal   SV40 poly(A) signal: SV40 polyadenylation signal
   2826..3245    +  CDS            IX: CAP9_ADE05 - Experimental evidence at protein level: Swiss-Prot protein existence level 1. Structural component of the virion that acts as a cement protein on the capsid exterior and forms triskelion structures consisting of three molecules that stabilize three hexon trimers at the center of each icosahedral facet and fixes the peripentonal hexons. Dispensable for assembly. During virus entry, recruits the anterograde motor kinesin-1 to the capsid docked at the nuclear pore complex thereby subjecting the docked capsid to a pulling force. The resulting tension leads to capsid disruption, disper
   3332..4561    -  CDS            IVa2 (fragment): PKG1_ADEM1 - Protein inferred from homology: Swiss-Prot protein existence level 3. Component of the packaging machinery which encapsidates the viral DNA into preformed capsids and transcriptional activator of the viral major late promoter (MLP). Binds, along with packaging proteins 2 and 3, to the specific packaging sequence on the left end of viral genomic DNA and displays ATPase activity thereby providing the power stroke of the packaging machinery. The activity of packaging protein IVa2 is stimulated by protein 33K which acts as a terminase. May be the protein that pumps DNA into the capsid
   4417..7584    -  CDS            POL: DPOL_ADE05 - Experimental evidence at protein level: Swiss-Prot protein existence level 1. Eukaryotic-type DNA polymerase involved in viral genomic replication. DNA synthesis is protein primed, and acts in a strand displacement replication. Assembles in complex with viral pTP, DBP, host NFIA and host POU2F1/OCT1 on viral origin of replication. The polymerase covalently transfers dCMP onto pTP, thereby initiating complementary strand synthesis. From Human adenovirus C serotype 5 (HAdV-5) (Human adenovirus 5).
   7803..9806    -  CDS            PTP: TERM_ADE05 - Experimental evidence at protein level: Swiss-Prot protein existence level 1. Protein covalently bound to the viral DNA that acts as a primer for viral genomic replication by DNA strand displacement. Assembles on the viral origin of replication in an initiation complex with viral polymerase, DBP, host NFIA and host POU2F1/OCT1. During initiation, the polymerase covalently couples the first dCTP with Ser- 580 of pTP. The terminal protein stimulates the template activity over 20 fold compared to protein-free templates. Neo-synthesized viral genomes are linked to two preterminal prot
   9835..9991    +  ncRNA          VA: Accession: RF00102 - VA RNA
  10090..10247   +  ncRNA          VA: Accession: RF00102 - VA RNA
  10265..11509   +  CDS            L1: PKG3_ADE05 - Experimental evidence at protein level: Swiss-Prot protein existence level 1. Involved in viral genome packaging through its interaction with packaging proteins 1 and 2. After proteolytic cleavage by adenovirus protease, L1 52/55k protein is removed from the capsid during viral maturation. From Human adenovirus C serotype 5 (HAdV-5) (Human adenovirus 5).
  11533..13287   +  CDS            CAP3_ADE05: Experimental evidence at protein level: Swiss-Prot protein existence level 1. Structural component of the virion that acts as a cement protein on the capsid exterior and which mediates the interactions between the hexons, including the peripentonal hexons, and reaches all the way to the penton vertices. Two hexon linking proteins IIIa, one from each facet, stabilize the unique edge interface between a pair of facets. As the virus enters the host cell, hexon linking proteins IIIa are shed concomitant with virion acidification in the endosome. During virus assembly, seems to play a role in the s
  13372..15084   +  CDS            L2: CAPSP_ADE05 - Experimental evidence at protein level: Swiss-Prot protein existence level 1. Major capsid protein that self-associates to form penton base pentamers, each in the shape of a pentagon, situated at the 12 vertices of the pseudo T=25 capsid. Involved in virus secondary attachment to host cell after initial attachment by the fiber protein. Binds host integrin heterodimer ITGAV-ITGB5 (alphaV-beta5) thereby triggering clathrin-mediated endocytosis of virions. Mediates initial virus attachment to CXADR-negative cells. Binding to integrins ITGAV-ITGB5 also seems to induce macropinocytosi
  15094..15687   +  CDS            L2: NP_ADE02 - Experimental evidence at protein level: Swiss-Prot protein existence level 1. Plays a role in the inhibition of host immune response within the nucleus. Interacts with cellular nucleosomes and immobilizes the host immune danger signal HMGB1 on chromatin. In turn, prevents HMGB1 release out of the cell and thus decreases inflammation. Plays also a role in the wrapping and condensation of the viral DNA. May also promote viral genome import into the nucleus. From Human adenovirus C serotype 2 (HAdV-2) (Human adenovirus 2).
  15760..16863   +  CDS            L2: CORE5_ADE05 - Experimental evidence at protein level: Swiss-Prot protein existence level 1. Associates loosely with the viral DNA to form an outer shell around the nucleoprotein-DNA complex and links it with the capsid by binding the endosome lysis protein. Dissociates from the viral genome during entry. Might be involved in nuclear capsid assembly of the viral particles through its association with NPM1/nucleophosmin. From Human adenovirus C serotype 5 (HAdV-5) (Human adenovirus 5).
  16894..17133   +  CDS            COR10_ADE02: Experimental evidence at protein level: Swiss-Prot protein existence level 1. [Pre-core protein X]: Interacts with the viral DNA and aids in tightly condensing it within the capsid. Cleavage of pre-core protein X may serve to partially relax this structure within the mature virion prior to its entry into the nucleus. From Human adenovirus C serotype 2 (HAdV-2) (Human adenovirus 2).
  17219..17968   +  CDS            L3: CAP6_ADE05 - Experimental evidence at protein level: Swiss-Prot protein existence level 1. [Protease cofactor]: Cofactor that activates the viral protease. Binds to viral protease in a 1:1 ratio. From Human adenovirus C serotype 5 (HAdV-5) (Human adenovirus 5).
  18057..20912   +  CDS            L3 (sequence partly withheld): CAPSH_ADE05 - Experimental evidence at protein level: Swiss-Prot protein existence level 1. Major capsid protein that self-associates to form 240 hexon trimers, each in the shape of a hexagon, building most of the pseudo T=25 capsid. Assembled into trimeric units with the help of the chaperone shutoff protein. Transported by pre-protein VI to the nucleus where it associates with other structural proteins to form an empty capsid. Might be involved, through its interaction with host dyneins, in the intracellular microtubule-dependent transport of incoming viral capsid to the nucleus. From Human
  20948..21559   +  CDS            L3: PRO_ADE05 - Experimental evidence at transcript level: Swiss-Prot protein existence level 2. Cleaves viral precursor proteins (pTP, pIIIa, pVI, pVII, pVIII, and pX) inside newly assembled particles giving rise to mature virions. Protease complexed to its cofactor slides along the viral DNA to specifically locate and cleave the viral precursors. Mature virions have a weakened organization compared to the unmature virions, thereby facilitating subsequent uncoating. Without maturation, the particle lacks infectivity and is unable to uncoat. Late in adenovirus infection, in the cytoplasm, may part
  21661..23247   -  CDS            DBP: DNB2_ADE05 - Experimental evidence at protein level: Swiss-Prot protein existence level 1. Plays a role in the elongation phase of viral strand displacement replication by unwinding the template in an ATP- independent fashion, employing its capacity to form multimers. Also enhances the rate of initiation. Released from template upon second strand synthesis. Assembles in complex with viral pTP, viral pol, host NFIA and host POU2F1/OCT1 on viral origin of replication. Covers the whole ssDNA genome during synthesis. The complementary strand synthesis induces its relese from DNA template. May inhi
  23276..25696   +  CDS            L4: SHUT_ADE05 - Experimental evidence at protein level: Swiss-Prot protein existence level 1. Protein that inhibits host translation while promoting late viral translation by ribosome shunting. Blocks host cap-dependent translation by binding to eIF4G, displacing MKNK1 from cap initiation complexes and preventing EIF4E phosphorylation. Binds to the tripartite leader sequence of viral late mRNAs and recruits host eIF4G, PABPC1/poly-A binding protein and 40S ribosomes subunits on viral mRNAs, allowing ribosome shunting and efficient translation of late viral mRNAs even though conventional translati
  25909..26292   +  CDS            SF33K_ADE02 (fragment): Experimental evidence at protein level: Swiss-Prot protein existence level 1. Probably functions as the small terminase that is part of the molecular motor that translocates genomic DNA in empty capsid during DNA packaging. This motor is located at a unique vertex and comprises at least the IVa2 ATPase, the small terminase 33K and probably a portal. Forms a ring-like structure of about 17 nm in which genomic DNA is translocated into the capsid. Stimulates IVa2 ATPase activity in the presence of the viral genome. Once the DNA is packaged, the terminase detaches: the 33K protein is present in th
  26383..27063   +  CDS            L4: CAP8_ADE02 - Experimental evidence at protein level: Swiss-Prot protein existence level 1. [Hexon-linking protein-C]: Structural component of the virion that acts as a cement protein on the capsid interior and which glue the peripentonal hexons and group-of-nine hexons together. From Human adenovirus C serotype 2 (HAdV-2) (Human adenovirus 2).
  27117..28859   +  CDS            SPIKE_ADE05: Experimental evidence at protein level: Swiss-Prot protein existence level 1. Forms spikes that protrude from each vertex of the icosahedral capsid. Interacts with host coxsackievirus and adenovirus receptor CXADR located at the cell tight junctions to provide virion initial attachment to target cell. The fiber protein binds to CXADR with a higher affinity than CXADR binds to itself, thereby blocking the cell-cell adhesion function of CXADR dimers and leading to local disruption of the tight junction. Fiber protein present on neo- synthesized particles may thus disrupt the junctional integrity
  28992..29069   -  CDS            E417_ADE03: Protein predicted: Swiss-Prot protein existence level 4. From Human adenovirus B serotype 3 (HAdV-3) (Human adenovirus 3).
  29271..30152   -  CDS            E434_ADE02: Experimental evidence at protein level: Swiss-Prot protein existence level 1. Plays a major role to prevent cellular inhibition of viral genome replication by nuclear bodies. Assembles an SCF-like E3 ubiquitin ligase complex based on the cellular proteins ELOB, ELOC, CUL5 and RBX1, in cooperation with viral E1B-55K. This viral RING-type ligase ubiquitinates cellular substrates prior to proteasomal degradation: p53/TP53, LIG4, MRE11-RAD50-NBS1 (MRN) complex, ITGA3, DAXX and BLM. From Human adenovirus C serotype 2 (HAdV-2) (Human adenovirus 2).
  30431..30778   -  CDS            E411_ADE05: Experimental evidence at protein level: Swiss-Prot protein existence level 1. From Human adenovirus C serotype 5 (HAdV-5) (Human adenovirus 5).
  30778..31167   -  CDS            E4RF2_ADE02: Protein predicted: Swiss-Prot protein existence level 4. From Human adenovirus C serotype 2 (HAdV-2) (Human adenovirus 2).
  31218..31601   -  CDS            E4RF1_ADE02: Experimental evidence at protein level: Swiss-Prot protein existence level 1. May modulate tight-junctions functions of infected cells through interactions with PDZ proteins. E4 ORF1 has ben show for Adenovirus 9 to interact with protein involved in tight junction regulation. May play a role in mTOR activation by activating PI3- kinase, thus overriding cellular checkpoint for translation. From Human adenovirus C serotype 2 (HAdV-2) (Human adenovirus 2).
  31911..32013   -  repeat_region  ITR: inverted terminal repeat of human adenovirus serotype 5 inverted
  32093..32111   -  promoter       T7 promoter: promoter for bacteriophage T7 RNA polymerase
  32114..32271   +  CDS            lacZα (fragment): LacZα fragment of β-galactosidase; lacZ fragment
  32302..32730   -  rep_origin     f1 ori (sequence partly withheld): f1 bacteriophage origin of replication; arrow indicates direction of (+) strand synthesis
  32731..32782   -  misc_feature   bom (fragment): basis of mobility region from pBR322
  32809..32913   +  promoter       AmpR promoter: bla
  32914..33774   +  CDS            AmpR: β-lactamase; bla; confers resistance to ampicillin, carbenicillin, and related antibiotics
  33945..34533   +  rep_origin     ori: high-copy-number ColE1/pMB1/pBR322/pUC origin of replication
  34716..34808   +  CDS            lacI (fragment): lac repressor; lacI; The lac repressor binds to the lac operator to inhibit transcription in E. coli. This inhibition can be relieved by adding lactose or isopropyl-β-D-thiogalactopyranoside (IPTG).
  34821..34842   +  protein_bind   CAP binding site: CAP binding activates transcription in the presence of cAMP. E. coli catabolite activator protein
  34857..34887   +  promoter       lac promoter: promoter for the E. coli lac operon
  34891..34913   +  protein_bind   lac operator (fragment): The lac repressor binds to the lac operator to inhibit transcription in E. coli. This inhibition can be relieved by adding lactose or isopropyl-β-D-thiogalactopyranoside (IPTG). lac repressor encoded by lacI
  34953..34971   +  promoter       SP6 promoter: promoter for bacteriophage SP6 RNA polymerase
  35003..35105   +  repeat_region  ITR: inverted terminal repeat of human adenovirus serotype 5 inverted
  35193..35343   +  misc_signal    Ad5 Ψ: packaging signal for adenovirus serotype 5
>Addgene plasmid #73350 | pAdx-CMV-iCre-P2A-copGFP | addgene full sequence | sequence record 244382 | Addgene NGS Result
CGTAACTATAACGGTCCTAAGGTAGCGACGCGCCTAGTTATTAATAGTAATCAATTACGGGGTCATTAGT
TCATAGCCCATATATGGAGTTCCGCGTTACATAACTTACGGTAAATGGCCCGCCTGGCTGACCGCCCAAC
GACCCCCGCCCATTGACGTCAATAATGACGTATGTTCCCATAGTAACGCCAATAGGGACTTTCCATTGAC
GTCAATGGGTGGAGTATTTACGGTAAACTGCCCACTTGGCAGTACATCAAGTGTATCATATGCCAAGTAC
GCCCCCTATTGACGTCAATGACGGTAAATGGCCCGCCTGGCATTATGCCCAGTACATGACCTTATGGGAC
TTTCCTACTTGGCAGTACATCTACGTATTAGTCATCGCTATTACCATGGTGATGCGGTTTTGGCAGTACA
TCAATGGGCGTGGATAGCGGTTTGACTCACGGGGATTTCCAAGTCTCCACCCCATTGACGTCAATGGGAG
TTTGTTTTGGCACCAAAATCAACGGGACTTTCCAAAATGTCGTAACAACTCCGCCCCATTGACGCAAATG
GGCGGTAGGCGTGTACGGTGGGAGGTCTATATAAGCAGAGCTGGTTTAGTGAACCGTCAGATCCGCTAGC
AAGCTTGGATCCACCATGGAGAGCGACGAGAGCGGCCTGCCCGCCATGGAGATCGAGTGCCGCATCACCG
GCACCCTGAACGGCGTGGAGTTCGAGCTGGTGGGCGGCGGAGAGGGCACCCCCAAGCAGGGCCGCATGAC
CAACAAGATGAAGAGCACCAAAGGCGCCCTGACCTTCAGCCCCTACCTGCTGAGCCACGTGATGGGCTAC
GGCTTCTACCACTTCGGCACCTACCCCAGCGGCTACGAGAACCCCTTCCTGCACGCCATCAACAACGGCG
GCTACACCAACACCCGCATCGAGAAGTACGAGGACGGCGGCGTGCTGCACGTGAGCTTCAGCTACCGCTA
CGAGGCCGGCCGCGTGATCGGCGACTTCAAGGTGGTGGGCACCGGCTTCCCCGAGGACAGCGTGATCTTC
ACCGACAAGATCATCCGCAGCAACGCCACCGTGGAGCACCTGCACCCCATGGGCGATAACGTGCTGGTGG
GCAGCTTCGCCCGCACCTTCAGCCTGCGCGACGGCGGCTACTACAGCTTCGTGGTGGACAGCCACATGCA
CTTCAAGAGCGCCATCCACCCCAGCATCCTGCAGAACGGGGGCCCCATGTTCGCCTTCCGCCGCGTGGAG
GAGCTGCACAGCAACACCGAGCTGGGCATCGTGGAGTACCAGCACGCCTTCAAGACCCCCATTGCCTTCG
CCAGATCCCGCGCTCAGTCGTCCAATTCTGCCGTGGACGGCACCGCCGGACCCGGCTCCACCGGATCTCG
CAAGCTTGGCAGTGGAGAGGGCAGAGGAAGTCTGCTAACATGCGGTGACGTCGAGGAGAATCCTGGCCCA
ATGGTGCCCAAGAAGAAGAGGAAAGTCTCCAACCTGCTGACTGTGCACCAAAACCTGCCTGCCCTCCCTG
TGGATGCCACCTCTGATGAAGTCAGGAAGAACCTGATGGACATGTTCAGGGACAGGCAGGCCTTCTCTGA
ACACACCTGGAAGATGCTCCTGTCTGTGTGCAGATCCTGGGCTGCCTGGTGCAAGCTGAACAACAGGAAA
TGGTTCCCTGCTGAACCTGAGGATGTGAGGGACTACCTCCTGTACCTGCAAGCCAGAGGCCTGGCTGTGA
AGACCATCCAACAGCACCTGGGCCAGCTCAACATGCTGCACAGGAGATCTGGCCTGCCTCGCCCTTCTGA
CTCCAATGCTGTGTCCCTGGTGATGAGGAGAATCAGAAAGGAGAATGTGGATGCTGGGGAGAGAGCCAAG
CAGGCCCTGGCCTTTGAACGCACTGACTTTGACCAAGTCAGATCCCTGATGGAGAACTCTGACAGATGCC
AGGACATCAGGAACCTGGCCTTCCTGGGCATTGCCTACAACACCCTGCTGCGCATTGCCGAAATTGCCAG
AATCAGAGTGAAGGACATCTCCCGCACCGATGGTGGGAGAATGCTGATCCACATTGGCAGGACCAAGACC
CTGGTGTCCACAGCTGGTGTGGAGAAGGCCCTGTCCCTGGGGGTTACCAAGCTGGTGGAGAGATGGATCT
CTGTGTCTGGTGTGGCTGATGACCCCAACAACTACCTGTTCTGCCGGGTCAGAAAGAATGGTGTGGCTGC
CCCTTCTGCCACCTCCCAACTGTCCACCCGGGCCCTGGAAGGGATCTTTGAGGCCACCCACCGCCTGATC
TATGGTGCCAAGGATGACTCTGGGCAGAGATACCTGGCCTGGTCTGGCCACTCTGCCAGAGTGGGTGCTG
CCAGGGACATGGCCAGGGCTGGTGTGTCCATCCCTGAAATCATGCAGGCTGGTGGCTGGACCAATGTGAA
CATTGTGATGAACTACATCAGAAACCTGGACTCTGAGACTGGGGCCATGGTGAGGCTGCTCGAGGATGGG
GACTGAGCGGCCGCGAATTCTATCGATAAGTAAGTGACTAGAACTTGTTTATTGCAGCTTATAATGGTTA
CAAATAAAGCAATAGCATCACAAATTTCACAAATAAAGCATTTTTTTCACTGCATTCTAGTTGTGGTTTG
TCCAAACTCATCTGCACGCGTGGCGCGTATCTATGTCGGGTGCGGAGAAAGAGGTAATGAAATGGCATCG
ACTCGAAGATCTGGGCGTGGTTAAGGGTGGGAAAGAATATATAAGGTGGGGGTCTTATGTAGTTTTGTAT
CTGTTTTGCAGCAGCCGCCGCCGCCATGAGCACCAACTCGTTTGATGGAAGCATTGTGAGCTCATATTTG
ACAACGCGCATGCCCCCATGGGCCGGGGTGCGTCAGAATGTGATGGGCTCCAGCATTGATGGTCGCCCCG
TCCTGCCCGCAAACTCTACTACCTTGACCTACGAGACCGTGTCTGGAACGCCGTTGGAGACTGCAGCCTC
CGCCGCCGCTTCAGCCGCTGCAGCCACCGCCCGCGGGATTGTGACTGACTTTGCTTTCCTGAGCCCGCTT
GCAAGCAGTGCAGCTTCCCGTTCATCCGCCCGCGATGACAAGTTGACGGCTCTTTTGGCACAATTGGATT
CTTTGACCCGGGAACTTAATGTCGTTTCTCAGCAGCTGTTGGATCTGCGCCAGCAGGTTTCTGCCCTGAA
GGCTTCCTCCCCTCCCAATGCGGTTTAAAACATAAATAAAAAACCAGACTCTGTTTGGATTTGGATCAAG
CAAGTGTCTTGCTGTCTTTATTTAGGGGTTTTGCGCGCGCGGTAGGCCCGGGACCAGCGGTCTCGGTCGT
TGAGGGTCCTGTGTATTTTTTCCAGGACGTGGTAAAGGTGACTCTGGATGTTCAGATACATGGGCATAAG
CCCGTCTCTGGGGTGGAGGTAGCACCACTGCAGAGCTTCATGCTGCGGGGTGGTGTTGTAGATGATCCAG
TCGTAGCAGGAGCGCTGGGCGTGGTGCCTAAAAATGTCTTTCAGTAGCAAGCTGATTGCCAGGGGCAGGC
CCTTGGTGTAAGTGTTTACAAAGCGGTTAAGCTGGGATGGGTGCATACGTGGGGATATGAGATGCATCTT
GGACTGTATTTTTAGGTTGGCTATGTTCCCAGCCATATCCCTCCGGGGATTCATGTTGTGCAGAACCACC
AGCACAGTGTATCCGGTGCACTTGGGAAATTTGTCATGTAGCTTAGAAGGAAATGCGTGGAAGAACTTGG
AGACGCCCTTGTGACCTCCAAGATTTTCCATGCATTCGTCCATAATGATGGCAATGGGCCCACGGGCGGC
GGCCTGGGCGAAGATATTTCTGGGATCACTAACGTCATAGTTGTGTTCCAGGATGAGATCGTCATAGGCC
ATTTTTACAAAGCGCGGGCGGAGGGTGCCAGACTGCGGTATAATGGTTCCATCCGGCCCAGGGGCGTAGT
TACCCTCACAGATTTGCATTTCCCACGCTTTGAGTTCAGATGGGGGGATCATGTCTACCTGCGGGGCGAT
GAAGAAAACGGTTTCCGGGGTAGGGGAGATCAGCTGGGAAGAAAGCAGGTTCCTGAGCAGCTGCGACTTA
CCGCAGCCGGTGGGCCCGTAAATCACACCTATTACCGGCTGCAACTGGTAGTTAAGAGAGCTGCAGCTGC
CGTCATCCCTGAGCAGGGGGGCCACTTCGTTAAGCATGTCCCTGACTCGCATGTTTTCCCTGACCAAATC
CGCCAGAAGGCGCTCGCCGCCCAGCGATAGCAGTTCTTGCAAGGAAGCAAAGTTTTTCAACGGTTTGAGA
CCGTCCGCCGTAGGCATGCTTTTGAGCGTTTGACCAAGCAGTTCCAGGCGGTCCCACAGCTCGGTCACCT
GCTCTACGGCATCTCGATCCAGCATATCTCCTCGTTTCGCGGGTTGGGGCGGCTTTCGCTGTACGGCAGT
AGTCGGTGCTCGTCCAGACGGGCCAGGGTCATGTCTTTCCACGGGCGCAGGGTCCTCGTCAGCGTAGTCT
GGGTCACGGTGAAGGGGTGCGCTCCGGGCTGCGCGCTGGCCAGGGTGCGCTTGAGGCTGGTCCTGCTGGT
GCTGAAGCGCTGCCGGTCTTCGCCCTGCGCGTCGGCCAGGTAGCATTTGACCATGGTGTCATAGTCCAGC
CCCTCCGCGGCGTGGCCCTTGGCGCGCAGCTTGCCCTTGGAGGAGGCGCCGCACGAGGGGCAGTGCAGAC
TTTTGAGGGCGTAGAGCTTGGGCGCGAGAAATACCGATTCCGGGGAGTAGGCATCCGCGCCGCAGGCCCC
GCAGACGGTCTCGCATTCCACGAGCCAGGTGAGCTCTGGCCGTTCGGGGTCAAAAACCAGGTTTCCCCCA
TGCTTTTTGATGCGTTTCTTACCTCTGGTTTCCATGAGCCGGTGTCCACGCTCGGTGACGAAAAGGCTGT
CCGTGTCCCCGTATACAGACTTGAGAGGCCTGTCCTCGAGCGGTGTTCCGCGGTCCTCCTCGTATAGAAA
CTCGGACCACTCTGAGACAAAGGCTCGCGTCCAGGCCAGCACGAAGGAGGCTAAGTGGGAGGGGTAGCGG
TCGTTGTCCACTAGGGGGTCCACTCGCTCCAGGGTGTGAAGACACATGTCGCCCTCTTCGGCATCAAGGA
AGGTGATTGGTTTGTAGGTGTAGGCCACGTGACCGGGTGTTCCTGAAGGGGGGCTATAAAAGGGGGTGGG
GGCGCGTTCGTCCTCACTCTCTTCCGCATCGCTGTCTGCGAGGGCCAGCTGTTGGGGTGAGTACTCCCTC
TGAAAAGCGGGCATGACTTCTGCGCTAAGATTGTCAGTTTCCAAAAACGAGGAGGATTTGATATTCACCT
GGCCCGCGGTGATGCCTTTGAGGGTGGCCGCATCCATCTGGTCAGAAAAGACAATCTTTTTGTTGTCAAG
CTTGGTGGCAAACGACCCGTAGAGGGCGTTGGACAGCAACTTGGCGATGGAGCGCAGGGTTTGGTTTTTG
TCGCGATCGGCGCGCTCCTTGGCCGCGATGTTTAGCTGCACGTATTCGCGCGCAACGCACCGCCATTCGG
GAAAGACGGTGGTGCGCTCGTCGGGCACCAGGTGCACGCGCCAACCGCGGTTGTGCAGGGTGACAAGGTC
AACGCTGGTGGCTACCTCTCCGCGTAGGCGCTCGTTGGTCCAGCAGAGGCGGCCGCCCTTGCGCGAGCAG
AATGGCGGTAGGGGGTCTAGCTGCGTCTCGTCCGGGGGGTCTGCGTCCACGGTAAAGACCCCGGGCAGCA
GGCGCGCGTCGAAGTAGTCTATCTTGCATCCTTGCAAGTCTAGCGCCTGCTGCCATGCGCGGGCGGCAAG
CGCGCGCTCGTATGGGTTGAGTGGGGGACCCCATGGCATGGGGTGGGTGAGCGCGGAGGCGTACATGCCG
CAAATGTCGTAAACGTAGAGGGGCTCTCTGAGTATTCCAAGATATGTAGGGTAGCATCTTCCACCGCGGA
TGCTGGCGCGCACGTAATCGTATAGTTCGTGCGAGGGAGCGAGGAGGTCGGGACCGAGGTTGCTACGGGC
GGGCTGCTCTGCTCGGAAGACTATCTGCCTGAAGATGGCATGTGAGTTGGATGATATGGTTGGACGCTGG
AAGACGTTGAAGCTGGCGTCTGTGAGACCTACCGCGTCACGCACGAAGGAGGCGTAGGAGTCGCGCAGCT
TGTTGACCAGCTCGGCGGTGACCTGCACGTCTAGGGCGCAGTAGTCCAGGGTTTCCTTGATGATGTCATA
CTTATCCTGTCCCTTTTTTTTCCACAGCTCGCGGTTGAGGACAAACTCTTCGCGGTCTTTCCAGTACTCT
TGGATCGGAAACCCGTCGGCCTCCGAACGGTAAGAGCCTAGCATGTAGAACTGGTTGACGGCCTGGTAGG
CGCAGCATCCCTTTTCTACGGGTAGCGCGTATGCCTGCGCGGCCTTCCGGAGCGAGGTGTGGGTGAGCGC
AAAGGTGTCCCTGACCATGACTTTGAGGTACTGGTATTTGAAGTCAGTGTCGTCGCATCCGCCCTGCTCC
CAGAGCAAAAAGTCCGTGCGCTTTTTGGAACGCGGATTTGGCAGGGCGAAGGTGACATCGTTGAAGAGTA
TCTTTCCCGCGCGAGGCATAAAGTTGCGTGTGATGCGGAAGGGTCCCGGCACCTCGGAACGGTTGTTAAT
TACCTGGGCGGCGAGCACGATCTCGTCAAAGCCGTTGATGTTGTGGCCCACAATGTAAAGTTCCAAGAAG
CGCGGGATGCCCTTGATGGAAGGCAATTTTTTAAGTTCCTCGTAGGTGAGCTCTTCAGGGGAGCTGAGCC
CGTGCTCTGAAAGGGCCCAGTCTGCAAGATGAGGGTTGGAAGCGACGAATGAGCTCCACAGGTCACGGGC
CATTAGCATTTGCAGGTGGTCGCGAAAGGTCCTAAACTGGCGACCTATGGCCATTTTTTCTGGGGTGATG
CAGTAGAAGGTAAGCGGGTCTTGTTCCCAGCGGTCCCATCCAAGGTTCGCGGCTAGGTCTCGCGCGGCAG
TCACTAGAGGCTCATCTCCGCCGAACTTCATGACCAGCATGAAGGGCACGAGCTGCTTCCCAAAGGCCCC
CATCCAAGTATAGGTCTCTACATCGTAGGTGACAAAGAGACGCTCGGTGCGAGGATGCGAGCCGATCGGG
AAGAACTGGATCTCCCGCCACCAATTGGAGGAGTGGCTATTGATGTGGTGAAAGTAGAAGTCCCTGCGAC
GGGCCGAACACTCGTGCTGGCTTTTGTAAAAACGTGCGCAGTACTGGCAGCGGTGCACGGGCTGTACATC
CTGCACGAGGTTGACCTGACGACCGCGCACAAGGAAGCAGAGTGGGAATTTGAGCCCCTCGCCTGGCGGG
TTTGGCTGGTGGTCTTCTACTTCGGCTGCTTGTCCTTGACCGTCTGGCTGCTCGAGGGGAGTTACGGTGG
ATCGGACCACCACGCCGCGCGAGCCCAAAGTCCAGATGTCCGCGCGCGGCGGTCGGAGCTTGATGACAAC
ATCGCGCAGATGGGAGCTGTCCATGGTCTGGAGCTCCCGCGGCGTCAGGTCAGGCGGGAGCTCCTGCAGG
TTTACCTCGCATAGACGGGTCAGGGCGCGGGCTAGATCCAGGTGATACCTAATTTCCAGGGGCTGGTTGG
TGGCGGCGTCGATGGCTTGCAAGAGGCCGCATCCCCGCGGCGCGACTACGGTACCGCGCGGCGGGCGGTG
GGCCGCGGGGGTGTCCTTGGATGATGCATCTAAAAGCGGTGACGCGGGCGAGCCCCCGGAGGTAGGGGGG
GCTCCGGACCCGCCGGGAGAGGGGGCAGGGGCACGTCGGCGCCGCGCGCGGGCAGGAGCTGGTGCTGCGC
GCGTAGGTTGCTGGCGAACGCGACGACGCGGCGGTTGATCTCCTGAATCTGGCGCCTCTGCGTGAAGACG
ACGGGCCCGGTGAGCTTGAACCTGAAAGAGAGTTCGACAGAATCAATTTCGGTGTCGTTGACGGCGGCCT
GGCGCAAAATCTCCTGCACGTCTCCTGAGTTGTCTTGATAGGCGATCTCGGCCATGAACTGCTCGATCTC
TTCCTCCTGGAGATCTCCGCGTCCGGCTCGCTCCACGGTGGCGGCGAGGTCGTTGGAAATGCGGGCCATG
AGCTGCGAGAAGGCGTTGAGGCCTCCCTCGTTCCAGACGCGGCTGTAGACCACGCCCCCTTCGGCATCGC
GGGCGCGCATGACCACCTGCGCGAGATTGAGCTCCACGTGCCGGGCGAAGACGGCGTAGTTTCGCAGGCG
CTGAAAGAGGTAGTTGAGGGTGGTGGCGGTGTGTTCTGCCACGAAGAAGTACATAACCCAGCGTCGCAAC
GTGGATTCGTTGATATCCCCCAAGGCCTCAAGGCGCTCCATGGCCTCGTAGAAGTCCACGGCGAAGTTGA
AAAACTGGGAGTTGCGCGCCGACACGGTTAACTCCTCCTCCAGAAGACGGATGAGCTCGGCGACAGTGTC
GCGCACCTCGCGCTCAAAGGCTACAGGGGCCTCTTCTTCTTCTTCAATCTCCTCTTCCATAAGGGCCTCC
CCTTCTTCTTCTTCTGGCGGCGGTGGGGGAGGGGGGACACGGCGGCGACGACGGCGCACCGGGAGGCGGT
CGACAAAGCGCTCGATCATCTCCCCGCGGCGACGGCGCATGGTCTCGGTGACGGCGCGGCCGTTCTCGCG
GGGGCGCAGTTGGAAGACGCCGCCCGTCATGTCCCGGTTATGGGTTGGCGGGGGGCTGCCATGCGGCAGG
GATACGGCGCTAACGATGCATCTCAACAATTGTTGTGTAGGTACTCCGCCGCCGAGGGACCTGAGCGAGT
CCGCATCGACCGGATCGGAAAACCTCTCGAGAAAGGCGTCTAACCAGTCACAGTCGCAAGGTAGGCTGAG
CACCGTGGCGGGCGGCAGCGGGCGGCGGTCGGGGTTGTTTCTGGCGGAGGTGCTGCTGATGATGTAATTA
AAGTAGGCGGTCTTGAGACGGCGGATGGTCGACAGAAGCACCATGTCCTTGGGTCCGGCCTGCTGAATGC
GCAGGCGGTCGGCCATGCCCCAGGCTTCGTTTTGACATCGGCGCAGGTCTTTGTAGTAGTCTTGCATGAG
CCTTTCTACCGGCACTTCTTCTTCTCCTTCCTCTTGTCCTGCATCTCTTGCATCTATCGCTGCGGCGGCG
GCGGAGTTTGGCCGTAGGTGGCGCCCTCTTCCTCCCATGCGTGTGACCCCGAAGCCCCTCATCGGCTGAA
GCAGGGCTAGGTCGGCGACAACGCGCTCGGCTAATATGGCCTGCTGCACCTGCGTGAGGGTAGACTGGAA
GTCATCCATGTCCACAAAGCGGTGGTATGCGCCCGTGTTGATGGTGTAAGTGCAGTTGGCCATAACGGAC
CAGTTAACGGTCTGGTGACCCGGCTGCGAGAGCTCGGTGTACCTGAGACGCGAGTAAGCCCTCGAGTCAA
ATACGTAGTCGTTGCAAGTCCGCACCAGGTACTGGTATCCCACCAAAAAGTGCGGCGGCGGCTGGCGGTA
GAGGGGCCAGCGTAGGGTGGCCGGGGCTCCGGGGGCGAGATCTTCCAACATAAGGCGATGATATCCGTAG
ATGTACCTGGACATCCAGGTGATGCCGGCGGCGGTGGTGGAGGCGCGCGGAAAGTCGCGGACGCGGTTCC
AGATGTTGCGCAGCGGCAAAAAGTGCTCCATGGTCGGGACGCTCTGGCCGGTCAGGCGCGCGCAATCGTT
GACGCTCTAGCGTGCAAAAGGAGAGCCTGTAAGCGGGCACTCTTCCGTGGTCTGGTGGATAAATTCGCAA
GGGTATCATGGCGGACGACCGGGGTTCGAGCCCCGTATCCGGCCGTCCGCCGTGATCCATGCGGTTACCG
CCCGCGTGTCGAACCCAGGTGTGCGACGTCAGACAACGGGGGAGTGCTCCTTTTGGCTTCCTTCCAGGCG
CGGCGGCTGCTGCGCTAGCTTTTTTGGCCACTGGCCGCGCGCAGCGTAAGCGGTTAGGCTGGAAAGCGAA
AGCATTAAGTGGCTCGCTCCCTGTAGCCGGAGGGTTATTTTCCAAGGGTTGAGTCGCGGGACCCCCGGTT
CGAGTCTCGGACCGGCCGGACTGCGGCGAACGGGGGTTTGCCTCCCCGTCATGCAAGACCCCGCTTGCAA
ATTCCTCCGGAAACAGGGACGAGCCCCTTTTTTGCTTTTCCCAGATGCATCCGGTGCTGCGGCAGATGCG
CCCCCCTCCTCAGCAGCGGCAAGAGCAAGAGCAGCGGCAGACATGCAGGGCACCCTCCCCTCCTCCTACC
GCGTCAGGAGGGGCGACATCCGCGGTTGACGCGGCAGCAGATGGTGATTACGAACCCCCGCGGCGCCGGG
CCCGGCACTACCTGGACTTGGAGGAGGGCGAGGGCCTGGCGCGGCTAGGAGCGCCCTCTCCTGAGCGGCA
CCCAAGGGTGCAGCTGAAGCGTGATACGCGTGAGGCGTACGTGCCGCGGCAGAACCTGTTTCGCGACCGC
GAGGGAGAGGAGCCCGAGGAGATGCGGGATCGAAAGTTCCACGCAGGGCGCGAGCTGCGGCATGGCCTGA
ATCGCGAGCGGTTGCTGCGCGAGGAGGACTTTGAGCCCGACGCGCGAACCGGGATTAGTCCCGCGCGCGC
ACACGTGGCGGCCGCCGACCTGGTAACCGCATACGAGCAGACGGTGAACCAGGAGATTAACTTTCAAAAA
AGCTTTAACAACCACGTGCGTACGCTTGTGGCGCGCGAGGAGGTGGCTATAGGACTGATGCATCTGTGGG
ACTTTGTAAGCGCGCTGGAGCAAAACCCAAATAGCAAGCCGCTCATGGCGCAGCTGTTCCTTATAGTGCA
GCACAGCAGGGACAACGAGGCATTCAGGGATGCGCTGCTAAACATAGTAGAGCCCGAGGGCCGCTGGCTG
CTCGATTTGATAAACATCCTGCAGAGCATAGTGGTGCAGGAGCGCAGCTTGAGCCTGGCTGACAAGGTGG
CCGCCATCAACTATTCCATGCTTAGCCTGGGCAAGTTTTACGCCCGCAAGATATACCATACCCCTTACGT
TCCCATAGACAAGGAGGTAAAGATCGAGGGGTTCTACATGCGCATGGCGCTGAAGGTGCTTACCTTGAGC
GACGACCTGGGCGTTTATCGCAACGAGCGCATCCACAAGGCCGTGAGCGTGAGCCGGCGGCGCGAGCTCA
GCGACCGCGAGCTGATGCACAGCCTGCAAAGGGCCCTGGCTGGCACGGGCAGCGGCGATAGAGAGGCCGA
GTCCTACTTTGACGCGGGCGCTGACCTGCGCTGGGCCCCAAGCCGACGCGCCCTGGAGGCAGCTGGGGCC
GGACCTGGGCTGGCGGTGGCACCCGCGCGCGCTGGCAACGTCGGCGGCGTGGAGGAATATGACGAGGACG
ATGAGTACGAGCCAGAGGACGGCGAGTACTAAGCGGTGATGTTTCTGATCAGATGATGCAAGACGCAACG
GACCCGGCGGTGCGGGCGGCGCTGCAGAGCCAGCCGTCCGGCCTTAACTCCACGGACGACTGGCGCCAGG
TCATGGACCGCATCATGTCGCTGACTGCGCGCAATCCTGACGCGTTCCGGCAGCAGCCGCAGGCCAACCG
GCTCTCCGCAATTCTGGAAGCGGTGGTCCCGGCGCGCGCAAACCCCACGCACGAGAAGGTGCTGGCGATC
GTAAACGCGCTGGCCGAAAACAGGGCCATCCGGCCCGACGAGGCCGGCCTGGTCTACGACGCGCTGCTTC
AGCGCGTGGCTCGTTACAACAGCGGCAACGTGCAGACCAACCTGGACCGGCTGGTGGGGGATGTGCGCGA
GGCCGTGGCGCAGCGTGAGCGCGCGCAGCAGCAGGGCAACCTGGGCTCCATGGTTGCACTAAACGCCTTC
CTGAGTACACAGCCCGCCAACGTGCCGCGGGGACAGGAGGACTACACCAACTTTGTGAGCGCACTGCGGC
TAATGGTGACTGAGACACCGCAAAGTGAGGTGTACCAGTCTGGGCCAGACTATTTTTTCCAGACCAGTAG
ACAAGGCCTGCAGACCGTAAACCTGAGCCAGGCTTTCAAAAACTTGCAGGGGCTGTGGGGGGTGCGGGCT
CCCACAGGCGACCGCGCGACCGTGTCTAGCTTGCTGACGCCCAACTCGCGCCTGTTGCTGCTGCTAATAG
CGCCCTTCACGGACAGTGGCAGCGTGTCCCGGGACACATACCTAGGTCACTTGCTGACACTGTACCGCGA
GGCCATAGGTCAGGCGCATGTGGACGAGCATACTTTCCAGGAGATTACAAGTGTCAGCCGCGCGCTGGGG
CAGGAGGACACGGGCAGCCTGGAGGCAACCCTAAACTACCTGCTGACCAACCGGCGGCAGAAGATCCCCT
CGTTGCACAGTTTAAACAGCGAGGAGGAGCGCATTTTGCGCTACGTGCAGCAGAGCGTGAGCCTTAACCT
GATGCGCGACGGGGTAACGCCCAGCGTGGCGCTGGACATGACCGCGCGCAACATGGAACCGGGCATGTAT
GCCTCAAACCGGCCGTTTATCAACCGCCTAATGGACTACTTGCATCGCGCGGCCGCCGTGAACCCCGAGT
ATTTCACCAATGCCATCTTGAACCCGCACTGGCTACCGCCCCCTGGTTTCTACACCGGGGGATTCGAGGT
GCCCGAGGGTAACGATGGATTCCTCTGGGACGACATAGACGACAGCGTGTTTTCCCCGCAACCGCAGACC
CTGCTAGAGTTGCAACAGCGCGAGCAGGCAGAGGCGGCGCTGCGAAAGGAAAGCTTCCGCAGGCCAAGCA
GCTTGTCCGATCTAGGCGCTGCGGCCCCGCGGTCAGATGCTAGTAGCCCATTTCCAAGCTTGATAGGGTC
TCTTACCAGCACTCGCACCACCCGCCCGCGCCTGCTGGGCGAGGAGGAGTACCTAAACAACTCGCTGCTG
CAGCCGCAGCGCGAAAAAAACCTGCCTCCGGCATTTCCCAACAACGGGATAGAGAGCCTAGTGGACAAGA
TGAGTAGATGGAAGACGTACGCGCAGGAGCACAGGGACGTGCCAGGCCCGCGCCCGCCCACCCGTCGTCA
AAGGCACGACCGTCAGCGGGGTCTGGTGTGGGAGGACGATGACTCGGCAGACGACAGCAGCGTCCTGGAT
TTGGGAGGGAGTGGCAACCCGTTTGCGCACCTTCGCCCCAGGCTGGGGAGAATGTTTTAAAAAAAAAAAA
AGCATGATGCAAAATAAAAAACTCACCAAGGCCATGGCACCGAGCGTTGGTTTTCTTGTATTCCCCTTAG
TATGCGGCGCGCGGCGATGTATGAGGAAGGTCCTCCTCCCTCCTACGAGAGTGTGGTGAGCGCGGCGCCA
GTGGCGGCGGCGCTGGGTTCTCCCTTCGATGCTCCCCTGGACCCGCCGTTTGTGCCTCCGCGGTACCTGC
GGCCTACCGGGGGGAGAAACAGCATCCGTTACTCTGAGTTGGCACCCCTATTCGACACCACCCGTGTGTA
CCTGGTGGACAACAAGTCAACGGATGTGGCATCCCTGAACTACCAGAACGACCACAGCAACTTTCTGACC
ACGGTCATTCAAAACAATGACTACAGCCCGGGGGAGGCAAGCACACAGACCATCAATCTTGACGACCGGT
CGCACTGGGGCGGCGACCTGAAAACCATCCTGCATACCAACATGCCAAATGTGAACGAGTTCATGTTTAC
CAATAAGTTTAAGGCGCGGGTGATGGTGTCGCGCTTGCCTACTAAGGACAATCAGGTGGAGCTGAAATAC
GAGTGGGTGGAGTTCACGCTGCCCGAGGGCAACTACTCCGAGACCATGACCATAGACCTTATGAACAACG
CGATCGTGGAGCACTACTTGAAAGTGGGCAGACAGAACGGGGTTCTGGAAAGCGACATCGGGGTAAAGTT
TGACACCCGCAACTTCAGACTGGGGTTTGACCCCGTCACTGGTCTTGTCATGCCTGGGGTATATACAAAC
GAAGCCTTCCATCCAGACATCATTTTGCTGCCAGGATGCGGGGTGGACTTCACCCACAGCCGCCTGAGCA
ACTTGTTGGGCATCCGCAAGCGGCAACCCTTCCAGGAGGGCTTTAGGATCACCTACGATGATCTGGAGGG
TGGTAACATTCCCGCACTGTTGGATGTGGACGCCTACCAGGCGAGCTTGAAAGATGACACCGAACAGGGC
GGGGGTGGCGCAGGCGGCAGCAACAGCAGTGGCAGCGGCGCGGAAGAGAACTCCAACGCGGCAGCCGCGG
CAATGCAGCCGGTGGAGGACATGAACGATCATGCCATTCGCGGCGACACCTTTGCCACACGGGCTGAGGA
GAAGCGCGCTGAGGCCGAAGCAGCGGCCGAAGCTGCCGCCCCCGCTGCGCAACCCGAGGTCGAGAAGCCT
CAGAAGAAACCGGTGATCAAACCCCTGACAGAGGACAGCAAGAAACGCAGTTACAACCTAATAAGCAATG
ACAGCACCTTCACCCAGTACCGCAGCTGGTACCTTGCATACAACTACGGCGACCCTCAGACCGGAATCCG
CTCATGGACCCTGCTTTGCACTCCTGACGTAACCTGCGGCTCGGAGCAGGTCTACTGGTCGTTGCCAGAC
ATGATGCAAGACCCCGTGACCTTCCGCTCCACGCGCCAGATCAGCAACTTTCCGGTGGTGGGCGCCGAGC
TGTTGCCCGTGCACTCCAAGAGCTTCTACAACGACCAGGCCGTCTACTCCCAACTCATCCGCCAGTTTAC
CTCTCTGACCCACGTGTTCAATCGCTTTCCCGAGAACCAGATTTTGGCGCGCCCGCCAGCCCCCACCATC
ACCACCGTCAGTGAAAACGTTCCTGCTCTCACAGATCACGGGACGCTACCGCTGCGCAACAGCATCGGAG
GAGTCCAGCGAGTGACCATTACTGACGCCAGACGCCGCACCTGCCCCTACGTTTACAAGGCCCTGGGCAT
AGTCTCGCCGCGCGTCCTATCGAGCCGCACTTTTTGAGCAAGCATGTCCATCCTTATATCGCCCAGCAAT
AACACAGGCTGGGGCCTGCGCTTCCCAAGCAAGATGTTTGGCGGGGCCAAGAAGCGCTCCGACCAACACC
CAGTGCGCGTGCGCGGGCACTACCGCGCGCCCTGGGGCGCGCACAAACGCGGCCGCACTGGGCGCACCAC
CGTCGATGACGCCATCGACGCGGTGGTGGAGGAGGCGCGCAACTACACGCCCACGCCGCCACCAGTGTCC
ACAGTGGACGCGGCCATTCAGACCGTGGTGCGCGGAGCCCGGCGCTATGCTAAAATGAAGAGACGGCGGA
GGCGCGTAGCACGTCGCCACCGCCGCCGACCCGGCACTGCCGCCCAACGCGCGGCGGCGGCCCTGCTTAA
CCGCGCACGTCGCACCGGCCGACGGGCGGCCATGCGGGCCGCTCGAAGGCTGGCCGCGGGTATTGTCACT
GTGCCCCCCAGGTCCAGGCGACGAGCGGCCGCCGCAGCAGCCGCGGCCATTAGTGCTATGACTCAGGGTC
GCAGGGGCAACGTGTATTGGGTGCGCGACTCGGTTAGCGGCCTGCGCGTGCCCGTGCGCACCCGCCCCCC
GCGCAACTAGATTGCAAGAAAAAACTACTTAGACTCGTACTGTTGTATGTATCCAGCGGCGGCGGCGCGC
AACGAAGCTATGTCCAAGCGCAAAATCAAAGAAGAGATGCTCCAGGTCATCGCGCCGGAGATCTATGGCC
CCCCGAAGAAGGAAGAGCAGGATTACAAGCCCCGAAAGCTAAAGCGGGTCAAAAAGAAAAAGAAAGATGA
TGATGATGAACTTGACGACGAGGTGGAACTGCTGCACGCTACCGCGCCCAGGCGACGGGTACAGTGGAAA
GGTCGACGCGTAAAACGTGTTTTGCGACCCGGCACCACCGTAGTCTTTACGCCCGGTGAGCGCTCCACCC
GCACCTACAAGCGCGTGTATGATGAGGTGTACGGCGACGAGGACCTGCTTGAGCAGGCCAACGAGCGCCT
CGGGGAGTTTGCCTACGGAAAGCGGCATAAGGACATGCTGGCGTTGCCGCTGGACGAGGGCAACCCAACA
CCTAGCCTAAAGCCCGTAACACTGCAGCAGGTGCTGCCCGCGCTTGCACCGTCCGAAGAAAAGCGCGGCC
TAAAGCGCGAGTCTGGTGACTTGGCACCCACCGTGCAGCTGATGGTACCCAAGCGCCAGCGACTGGAAGA
TGTCTTGGAAAAAATGACCGTGGAACCTGGGCTGGAGCCCGAGGTCCGCGTGCGGCCAATCAAGCAGGTG
GCGCCGGGACTGGGCGTGCAGACCGTGGACGTTCAGATACCCACTACCAGTAGCACCAGTATTGCCACCG
CCACAGAGGGCATGGAGACACAAACGTCCCCGGTTGCCTCAGCGGTGGCGGATGCCGCGGTGCAGGCGGT
CGCTGCGGCCGCGTCCAAGACCTCTACGGAGGTGCAAACGGACCCGTGGATGTTTCGCGTTTCAGCCCCC
CGGCGCCCGCGCCGTTCGAGGAAGTACGGCGCCGCCAGCGCGCTACTGCCCGAATATGCCCTACATCCTT
CCATTGCGCCTACCCCCGGCTATCGTGGCTACACCTACCGCCCCAGAAGACGAGCAACTACCCGACGCCG
AACCACCACTGGAACCCGCCGCCGCCGTCGCCGTCGCCAGCCCGTGCTGGCCCCGATTTCCGTGCGCAGG
GTGGCTCGCGAAGGAGGCAGGACCCTGGTGCTGCCAACAGCGCGCTACCACCCCAGCATCGTTTAAAAGC
CGGTCTTTGTGGTTCTTGCAGATATGGCCCTCACCTGCCGCCTCCGTTTCCCGGTGCCGGGATTCCGAGG
AAGAATGCACCGTAGGAGGGGCATGGCCGGCCACGGCCTGACGGGCGGCATGCGTCGTGCGCACCACCGG
CGGCGGCGCGCGTCGCACCGTCGCATGCGCGGCGGTATCCTGCCCCTCCTTATTCCACTGATCGCCGCGG
CGATTGGCGCCGTGCCCGGAATTGCATCCGTGGCCTTGCAGGCGCAGAGACACTGATTAAAAACAAGTTG
CATGTGGAAAAATCAAAATAAAAAGTCTGGACTCTCACGCTCGCTTGGTCCTGTAACTATTTTGTAGAAT
GGAAGACATCAACTTTGCGTCTCTGGCCCCGCGACACGGCTCGCGCCCGTTCATGGGAAACTGGCAAGAT
ATCGGCACCAGCAATATGAGCGGTGGCGCCTTCAGCTGGGGCTCGCTGTGGAGCGGCATTAAAAATTTCG
GTTCCACCGTTAAGAACTATGGCAGCAAGGCCTGGAACAGCAGCACAGGCCAGATGCTGAGGGATAAGTT
GAAAGAGCAAAATTTCCAACAAAAGGTGGTAGATGGCCTGGCCTCTGGCATTAGCGGGGTGGTGGACCTG
GCCAACCAGGCAGTGCAAAATAAGATTAACAGTAAGCTTGATCCCCGCCCTCCCGTAGAGGAGCCTCCAC
CGGCCGTGGAGACAGTGTCTCCAGAGGGGCGTGGCGAAAAGCGTCCGCGCCCCGACAGGGAAGAAACTCT
GGTGACGCAAATAGACGAGCCTCCCTCGTACGAGGAGGCACTAAAGCAAGGCCTGCCCACCACCCGTCCC
ATCGCGCCCATGGCTACCGGAGTGCTGGGCCAGCACACACCCGTAACGCTGGACCTGCCTCCCCCCGCCG
ACACCCAGCAGAAACCTGTGCTGCCAGGCCCGACCGCCGTTGTTGTAACCCGTCCTAGCCGCGCGTCCCT
GCGCCGCGCCGCCAGCGGTCCGCGATCGTTGCGGCCCGTAGCCAGTGGCAACTGGCAAAGCACACTGAAC
AGCATCGTGGGTCTGGGGGTGCAATCCCTGAAGCGCCGACGATGCTTCTGATAGCTAACGTGTCGTATGT
GTGTCATGTATGCGTCCATGTCGCCGCCAGAGGAGCTGCTGAGCCGCCGCGCGCCCGCTTTCCAAGATGG
CTACCCCTTCGATGATGCCGCAGTGGTCTTACATGCACATCTCGGGCCAGGACGCCTCGGAGTACCTGAG
CCCCGGGCTGGTGCAGTTTGCCCGCGCCACCGAGACGTACTTCAGCCTGAATAACAAGTTTAGAAACCCC
ACGGTGGCGCCTACGCACGACGTGACCACAGACCGGTCCCAGCGTTTGACGCTGCGGTTCATCCCTGTGG
ACCGTGAGGATACTGCGTACTCGTACAAGGCGCGGTTCACCCTAGCTGTGGGTGATAACCGTGTGCTGGA
CATGGCTTCCACGTACTTTGACATCCGCGGCGTGCTGGACAGGGGCCCTACTTTTAAGCCCTACTCTGGC
ACTGCCTACAACGCCCTGGCTCCCAAGGGTGCCCCAAATCCTTGCGAATGGGATGAAGCTGCTACTGCTC
TTGAAATAAACCTAGAAGAAGAGGACGATGACAACGAAGACGAAGTAGACGAGCAAGCTGAGCAGCAAAA
AACTCACGTATTTGGGCAGGCGCCTTATTCTGGTATAAATATTACAAAGGAGGGTATTCAAATAGGTGTC
GAAGGTCAAACACCTAAATATGCCGATAAAACATTTCAACCTGAACCTCAAATAGGAGAATCTCAGTGGT
ACGAAACAGAAATTAATCATGCAGCTGGGAGAGTCCTAAAAAAGACTACCCCAATGAAACCATGTTACGG
TTCATATGCAAAACCCACAAATGAAAATGGAGGGCAAGGCATTCTTGTAAAGCAACAAAATGGAAAGCTA
GAAAGTCAAGTGGAAATGCAATTTTTCTCAACTACTGAGGCAGCCGCAGGCAATGGTGATAACTTGACTC
CTAAAGTGGTATTGTACAGTGAAGATGTAGATATAGAAACCCCAGACACTCATATTTCTTACATGCCCAC
TATTAAGGAAGGTAACTCACGAGAACTAATGGGCCAACAATCTATGCCCAACAGGCCTAATTACATTGCT
TTTAGGGACAATTTTATTGGTCTAATGTATTACAACAGCACGGGTAATATGGGTGTTCTGGCGGGCCAAG
CATCGCAGTTGAATGCTGTTGTAGATTTGCAAGACAGAAACACAGAGCTTTCATACCAGCTTTTGCTTGA
TTCCATTGGTGATAGAACCAGGTACTTTTCTATGTGGAATCAGGCTGTTGACAGCTATGATCCAGATGTT
AGAATTATTGAAAATCATGGAACTGAAGATGAACTTCCAAATTACTGCTTTCCACTGGGAGGTGTGATTA
ATACAGAGACTCTTACCAAGGTAAAACCTAAAACAGGTCAGGAAAATGGATGGGAAAAAGATGCTACAGA
ATTTTCAGATAAAAATGAAATAAGAGTTGGAAATAATTTTGCCATGGAAATCAATCTAAATGCCAACCTG
TGGAGAAATTTCCTGTACTCCAACATAGCGCTGTATTTGCCCGACAAGCTAAAGTACAGTCCTTCCAACG
TAAAAATTTCTGATAACCCAAACACCTACGACTACATGAACAAGCGAGTGGTGGCTCCCGGGCTAGTGGA
CTGCTACATTAACCTTGGAGCACGCTGGTCCCTTGACTATATGGACAACGTCAACCCATTTAACCACCAC
CGCAATGCTGGCCTGCGCTACCGCTCAATGTTGCTGGGCAATGGTCGCTATGTGCCCTTCCACATCCAGG
TGCCTCAGAAGTTCTTTGCCATTAAAAACCTCCTTCTCCTGCCGGGCTCATACACCTACGAGTGGAACTT
CAGGAAGGATGTTAACATGGTTCTGCAGAGCTCCCTAGGAAATGACCTAAGGGTTGACGGAGCCAGCATT
AAGTTTGATAGCATTTGCCTTTACGCCACCTTCTTCCCCATGGCCCACAACACCGCCTCCACGCTTGAGG
CCATGCTTAGAAACGACACCAACGACCAGTCCTTTAACGACTATCTC
[453 nt withheld, positions 19998-20450]
CAGCCCATGAGCCGTCAGGTGGTGGATGATACTAAATACAAGGACTACCAACAGGTGGGCATCCTACACC
AACACAACAACTCTGGATTTGTTGGCTACCTTGCCCCCACCATGCGCGAAGGACAGGCCTACCCTGCTAA
CTTCCCCTATCCGCTTATAGGCAAGACCGCAGTTGACAGCATTACCCAGAAAAAGTTTCTTTGCGATCGC
ACCCTTTGGCGCATCCCATTCTCCAGTAACTTTATGTCCATGGGCGCACTCACAGACCTGGGCCAAAACC
TTCTCTACGCCAACTCCGCCCACGCGCTAGACATGACTTTTGAGGTGGATCCCATGGACGAGCCCACCCT
TCTTTATGTTTTGTTTGAAGTCTTTGACGTGGTCCGTGTGCACCAGCCGCACCGCGGCGTCATCGAAACC
GTGTACCTGCGCACGCCCTTCTCGGCCGGCAACGCCACAACATAAAGAAGCAAGCAACATCAACAACAGC
TGCCGCCATGGGCTCCAGTGAGCAGGAACTGAAAGCCATTGTCAAAGATCTTGGTTGTGGGCCATATTTT
TTGGGCACCTATGACAAGCGCTTTCCAGGCTTTGTTTCTCCACACAAGCTCGCCTGCGCCATAGTCAATA
CGGCCGGTCGCGAGACTGGGGGCGTACACTGGATGGCCTTTGCCTGGAACCCGCACTCAAAAACATGCTA
CCTCTTTGAGCCCTTTGGCTTTTCTGACCAGCGACTCAAGCAGGTTTACCAGTTTGAGTACGAGTCACTC
CTGCGCCGTAGCGCCATTGCTTCTTCCCCCGACCGCTGTATAACGCTGGAAAAGTCCACCCAAAGCGTAC
AGGGGCCCAACTCGGCCGCCTGTGGACTATTCTGCTGCATGTTTCTCCACGCCTTTGCCAACTGGCCCCA
AACTCCCATGGATCACAACCCCACCATGAACCTTATTACCGGGGTACCCAACTCCATGCTCAACAGTCCC
CAGGTACAGCCCACCCTGCGTCGCAACCAGGAACAGCTCTACAGCTTCCTGGAGCGCCACTCGCCCTACT
TCCGCAGCCACAGTGCGCAGATTAGGAGCGCCACTTCTTTTTGTCACTTGAAAAACATGTAAAAATAATG
TACTAGAGACACTTTCAATAAAGGCAAATGCTTTTATTTGTACACTCTCGGGTGATTATTTACCCCCACC
CTTGCCGTCTGCGCCGTTTAAAAATCAAAGGGGTTCTGCCGCGCATCGCTATGCGCCACTGGCAGGGACA
CGTTGCGATACTGGTGTTTAGTGCTCCACTTAAACTCAGGCACAACCATCCGCGGCAGCTCGGTGAAGTT
TTCACTCCACAGGCTGCGCACCATCACCAACGCGTTTAGCAGGTCGGGCGCCGATATCTTGAAGTCGCAG
TTGGGGCCTCCGCCCTGCGCGCGCGAGTTGCGATACACAGGGTTGCAGCACTGGAACACTATCAGCGCCG
GGTGGTGCACGCTGGCCAGCACGCTCTTGTCGGAGATCAGATCCGCGTCCAGGTCCTCCGCGTTGCTCAG
GGCGAACGGAGTCAACTTTGGTAGCTGCCTTCCCAAAAAGGGCGCGTGCCCAGGCTTTGAGTTGCACTCG
CACCGTAGTGGCATCAAAAGGTGACCGTGCCCGGTCTGGGCGTTAGGATACAGCGCCTGCATAAAAGCCT
TGATCTGCTTAAAAGCCACCTGAGCCTTTGCGCCTTCAGAGAAGAACATGCCGCAAGACTTGCCGGAAAA
CTGATTGGCCGGACAGGCCGCGTCGTGCACGCAGCACCTTGCGTCGGTGTTGGAGATCTGCACCACATTT
CGGCCCCACCGGTTCTTCACGATCTTGGCCTTGCTAGACTGCTCCTTCAGCGCGCGCTGCCCGTTTTCGC
TCGTCACATCCATTTCAATCACGTGCTCCTTATTTATCATAATGCTTCCGTGTAGACACTTAAGCTCGCC
TTCGATCTCAGCGCAGCGGTGCAGCCACAACGCGCAGCCCGTGGGCTCGTGATGCTTGTAGGTCACCTCT
GCAAACGACTGCAGGTACGCCTGCAGGAATCGCCCCATCATCGTCACAAAGGTCTTGTTGCTGGTGAAGG
TCAGCTGCAACCCGCGGTGCTCCTCGTTCAGCCAGGTCTTGCATACGGCCGCCAGAGCTTCCACTTGGTC
AGGCAGTAGTTTGAAGTTCGCCTTTAGATCGTTATCCACGTGGTACTTGTCCATCAGCGCGCGCGCAGCC
TCCATGCCCTTCTCCCACGCAGACACGATCGGCACACTCAGCGGGTTCATCACCGTAATTTCACTTTCCG
CTTCGCTGGGCTCTTCCTCTTCCTCTTGCGTCCGCATACCACGCGCCACTGGGTCGTCTTCATTCAGCCG
CCGCACTGTGCGCTTACCTCCTTTGCCATGCTTGATTAGCACCGGTGGGTTGCTGAAACCCACCATTTGT
AGCGCCACATCTTCTCTTTCTTCCTCGCTGTCCACGATTACCTCTGGTGATGGCGGGCGCTCGGGCTTGG
GAGAAGGGCGCTTCTTTTTCTTCTTGGGCGCAATGGCCAAATCCGCCGCCGAGGTCGATGGCCGCGGGCT
GGGTGTGCGCGGCACCAGCGCGTCTTGTGATGAGTCTTCCTCGTCCTCGGACTCGATACGCCGCCTCATC
CGCTTTTTTGGGGGCGCCCGGGGAGGCGGCGGCGACGGGGACGGGGACGACACGTCCTCCATGGTTGGGG
GACGTCGCGCCGCACCGCGTCCGCGCTCGGGGGTGGTTTCGCGCTGCTCCTCTTCCCGACTGGCCATTTC
CTTCTCCTATAGGCAGAAAAAGATCATGGAGTCAGTCGAGAAGAAGGACAGCCTAACCGCCCCCTCTGAG
TTCGCCACCACCGCCTCCACCGATGCCGCCAACGCGCCTACCACCTTCCCCGTCGAGGCACCCCCGCTTG
AGGAGGAGGAAGTGATTATCGAGCAGGACCCAGGTTTTGTAAGCGAAGACGACGAGGACCGCTCAGTACC
AACAGAGGATAAAAAGCAAGACCAGGACAACGCAGAGGCAAACGAGGAACAAGTCGGGCGGGGGGACGAA
AGGCATGGCGACTACCTAGATGTGGGAGACGACGTGCTGTTGAAGCATCTGCAGCGCCAGTGCGCCATTA
TCTGCGACGCGTTGCAAGAGCGCAGCGATGTGCCCCTCGCCATAGCGGATGTCAGCCTTGCCTACGAACG
CCACCTATTCTCACCGCGCGTACCCCCCAAACGCCAAGAAAACGGCACATGCGAGCCCAACCCGCGCCTC
AACTTCTACCCCGTATTTGCCGTGCCAGAGGTGCTTGCCACCTATCACATCTTTTTCCAAAACTGCAAGA
TACCCCTATCCTGCCGTGCCAACCGCAGCCGAGCGGACAAGCAGCTGGCCTTGCGGCAGGGCGCTGTCAT
ACCTGATATCGCCTCGCTCAACGAAGTGCCAAAAATCTTTGAGGGTCTTGGACGCGACGAGAAGCGCGCG
GCAAACGCTCTGCAACAGGAAAACAGCGAAAATGAAAGTCACTCTGGAGTGTTGGTGGAACTCGAGGGTG
ACAACGCGCGCCTAGCCGTACTAAAACGCAGCATCGAGGTCACCCACTTTGCCTACCCGGCACTTAACCT
ACCCCCCAAGGTCATGAGCACAGTCATGAGTGAGCTGATCGTGCGCCGTGCGCAGCCCCTGGAGAGGGAT
GCAAATTTGCAAGAACAAACAGAGGAGGGCCTACCCGCAGTTGGCGACGAGCAGCTAGCGCGCTGGCTTC
AAACGCGCGAGCCTGCCGACTTGGAGGAGCGACGCAAACTAATGATGGCCGCAGTGCTCGTTACCGTGGA
GCTTGAGTGCATGCAGCGGTTCTTTGCTGACCCGGAGATGCAGCGCAAGCTAGAGGAAACATTGCACTAC
ACCTTTCGACAGGGCTACGTACGCCAGGCCTGCAAGATCTCCAACGTGGAGCTCTGCAACCTGGTCTCCT
ACCTTGGAATTTTGCACGAAAACCGCCTTGGGCAAAACGTGCTTCATTCCACGCTCAAGGGCGAGGCGCG
CCGCGACTACGTCCGCGACTGCGTTTACTTATTTCTATGCTACACCTGGCAGACGGCCATGGGCGTTTGG
CAGCAGTGCTTGGAGGAGTGCAACCTCAAGGAGCTGCAGAAACTGCTAAAGCAAAACTTGAAGGACCTAT
GGACGGCCTTCAACGAGCGCTCCGTGGCCGCGCACCTGGCGGACATCATTTTCCCCGAACGCCTGCTTAA
AACCCTGCAACAGGGTCTGCCAGACTTCACCAGTCAAAGCATGTTGCAGAACTTTAGGAACTTTATCCTA
GAGCGCTCAGGAATCTTGCCCGCCACCTGCTGTGCACTTCCTAGCGACTTTGTGCCCATTAAGTACCGCG
AATGCCCTCCGCCGCTTTGGGGCCACTGCTACCTTCTGCAGCTAGCCAACTACCTTGCCTACCACTCTGA
CATAATGGAAGACGTGAGCGGTGACGGTCTACTGGAGTGTCACTGTCGCTGCAACCTATGCACCCCGCAC
CGCTCCCTGGTTTGCAATTCGCAGCTGCTTAACGAAAGTCAAATTATCGGTACCTTTGAGCTGCAGGGTC
CCTCGCCTGACGAAAAGTCCGCGGCTCCGGGGTTGAAACTCACTCCGGGGCTGTGGACGTCGGCTTACCT
TCGCAAATTTGTACCTGAGGACTACCACGCCCACGAGATTAGGTTCTACGAAGACCAATCCCGCCCGCCT
AATGCGGAGCTTACCGCCTGCGTCATTACCCAGGGCCACATTCTTGGCCAATTGCAAGCCATCAACAAAG
CCCGCCAAGAGTTTCTGCTACGAAAGGGACGGGGGGTTTACTTGGACCCCCAGTCCGGCGAGGAGCTCAA
CCCAATCCCCCCGCCGCCGCAGCCCTATCAGCAGCAGCCGCGGGCCCTTGCTTCCCAGGATGGCACCCAA
AAAGAAGCTGCAGCTGCCGCCGCCACCCACGGACGAGGAGGAATACTGGGACAGTCAGGCAGAGGAGGTT
TTGGACGAGGAGGAGGAGGACATGATGGAAGACTGGGAGAGCCTAGACGAGGAAGCTTCCGAGGTCGAAG
AGGTGTCAGACGAAACACCGTCACCCTCGGTCGCATTCCCCTCGCCGGCGCCCCAGAAATCGGCAACCGG
TTCCAGCATGGCTACAACCTCCGCTCCTCAGGCGCCGCCGGCACTGCCCGTTCGCCGACCCAACCGTAGA
TGGGACACCACTGGAACCAGGGCCGGTAAGTCCAAGCAGCCGCCGCCGTTAGCCCAAGAGCAACAACAGC
GCCAAGGCTACCGCTCATGGCGCGGGCACAAGAACGCCATAGTTGCTTGCTTGCAAGACTGTGGGGGCAA
CATCTCCTTCGCCCGCCGCTTTCTTCTCTACCATCACGGCGTGGCCTTCCCCCGTAACATCCTGCATTAC
TACCGTCATCTCTACAGCCCATACTGCACCGGCGGCAGCGGCAGCAACAGCAGCGGCCACACAGAAGCAA
AGGCGACCGGATAGCAAGACTCTGACAAAGCCCAAGAAATCCACAGCGGCGGCAGCAGCAGGAGGAGGAG
CGCTGCGTCTGGCGCCCAACGAACCCGTATCGACCCGCGAGCTTAGAAACAGGATTTTTCCCACTCTGTA
TGCTATATTTCAACAGAGCAGGGGCCAAGAACAAGAGCTGAAAATAAAAAACAGGTCTCTGCGATCCCTC
ACCCGCAGCTGCCTGTATCACAAAAGCGAAGATCAGCTTCGGCGCACGCTGGAAGACGCGGAGGCTCTCT
TCAGTAAATACTGCGCGCTGACTCTTAAGGACTAGTTTCGCGCCCTTTCTCAAATTTAAGCGCGAAAACT
ACGTCATCTCCAGCGGCCACACCCGGCGCCAGCACCTGTTGTCAGCGCCATTATGAGCAAGGAAATTCCC
ACGCCCTACATGTGGAGTTACCAGCCACAAATGGGACTTGCGGCTGGAGCTGCCCAAGACTACTCAACCC
GAATAAACTACATGAGCGCGGGACCCCACATGATATCCCGGGTCAACGGAATACGCGCCCACCGAAACCG
AATTCTCCTGGAACAGGCGGCTATTACCACCACACCTCGTAATAACCTTAATCCCCGTAGTTGGCCCGCT
GCCCTGGTGTACCAGGAAAGTCCCGCTCCCACCACTGTGGTACTTCCCAGAGACGCCCAGGCCGAAGTTC
AGATGACTAACTCAGGGGCGCAGCTTGCGGGCGGCTTTCGTCACAGGGTGCGGTCGCCCGGGCAGGGTAT
AACTCACCTGACAATCAGAGGGCGAGGTATTCAGCTCAACGACGAGTCGGTGAGCTCCTCGCTTGGTCTC
CGTCCGGACGGGACATTTCAGATCGGCGGCGCCGGCCGCTCTTCATTCACGCCTCGTCAGGCAATCCTAA
CTCTGCAGACCTCGTCCTCTGAGCCGCGCTCTGGAGGCATTGGAACTCTGCAATTTATTGAGGAGTTTGT
GCCATCGGTCTACTTTAACCCCTTCTCGGGACCTCCCGGCCACTATCCGGATCAATTTATTCCTAACTTT
GACGCGGTAAAGGACTCGGCGGACGGCTACGACTGAATGTTATAAGTTCCTGTCCATCCGCACCCACTAT
CTTCATGTTGTTGCAGATGAAGCGCGCAAGACCGTCTGAAGATACCTTCAACCCCGTGTATCCATATGAC
ACGGAAACCGGTCCTCCAACTGTGCCTTTTCTTACTCCTCCCTTTGTATCCCCCAATGGGTTTCAAGAGA
GTCCCCCTGGGGTACTCTCTTTGCGCCTATCCGAACCTCTAGTTACCTCCAATGGCATGCTTGCGCTCAA
AATGGGCAACGGCCTCTCTCTGGACGAGGCCGGCAACCTTACCTCCCAAAATGTAACCACTGTGAGCCCA
CCTCTCAAAAAAACCAAGTCAAACATAAACCTGGAAATATCTGCACCCCTCACAGTTACCTCAGAAGCCC
TAACTGTGGCTGCCGCCGCACCTCTAATGGTCGCGGGCAACACACTCACCATGCAATCACAGGCCCCGCT
AACCGTGCACGACTCCAAACTTAGCATTGCCACCCAAGGACCCCTCACAGTGTCAGAAGGAAAGCTAGCC
CTGCAAACATCAGGCCCCCTCACCACCACCGATAGCAGTACCCTTACTATCACTGCCTCACCCCCTCTAA
CTACTGCCACTGGTAGCTTGGGCATTGACTTGAAAGAGCCCATTTATACACAAAATGGAAAACTAGGACT
AAAGTACGGGGCTCCTTTGCATGTAACAGACGACCTAAACACTTTGACCGTAGCAACTGGTCCAGGTGTG
ACTATTAATAATACTTCCTTGCAAACTAAAGTTACTGGAGCCTTGGGTTTTGATTCACAAGGCAATATGC
AACTTAATGTAGCAGGAGGACTAAGGATTGATTCTCAAAACAGACGCCTTATACTTGATGTTAGTTATCC
GTTTGATGCTCAAAACCAACTAAATCTAAGACTAGGACAGGGCCCTCTTTTTATAAACTCAGCCCACAAC
TTGGATATTAACTACAACAAAGGCCTTTACTTGTTTACAGCTTCAAACAATTCCAAAAAGCTTGAGGTTA
ACCTAAGCACTGCCAAGGGGTTGATGTTTGACGCTACAGCCATAGCCATTAATGCAGGAGATGGGCTTGA
ATTTGGTTCACCTAATGCACCAAACACAAATCCCCTCAAAACAAAAATTGGCCATGGCCTAGAATTTGAT
TCAAACAAGGCTATGGTTCCTAAACTAGGAACTGGCCTTAGTTTTGACAGCACAGGTGCCATTACAGTAG
GAAACAAAAATAATGATAAGCTAACTTTGTGGACCACACCAGCTCCATCTCCTAACTGTAGACTAAATGC
AGAGAAAGATGCTAAACTCACTTTGGTCTTAACAAAATGTGGCAGTCAAATACTTGCTACAGTTTCAGTT
TTGGCTGTTAAAGGCAGTTTGGCTCCAATATCTGGAACAGTTCAAAGTGCTCATCTTATTATAAGATTTG
ACGAAAATGGAGTGCTACTAAACAATTCCTTCCTGGACCCAGAATATTGGAACTTTAGAAATGGAGATCT
TACTGAAGGCACAGCCTATACAAACGCTGTTGGATTTATGCCTAACCTATCAGCTTATCCAAAATCTCAC
GGTAAAACTGCCAAAAGTAACATTGTCAGTCAAGTTTACTTAAACGGAGACAAAACTAAACCTGTAACAC
TAACCATTACACTAAACGGTACACAGGAAACAGGAGACACAACTCCAAGTGCATACTCTATGTCATTTTC
ATGGGACTGGTCTGGCCACAACTACATTAATGAAATATTTGCCACATCCTCTTACACTTTTTCATACATT
GCCCAAGAATAAAGAATCGTTTGTGTTATGTTTCAACGTGTTTATTTTTCAATTGCAGAAAATTTCAAGT
CATTTTTCATTCAGTAGTATAGCCCCACCACCACATAGCTTATACAGATCACCGTACCTTAATCAAACTC
ACAGAACCCTAGTATTCAACCTGCCACCTCCCTCCCAACACACAGAGTACACAGTCCTTTCTCCCCGGCT
GGCCTTAAAAAGCATCATATCATGGGTAACAGACATATTCTTAGGTGTTATATTCCACACGGTTTCCTGT
CGAGCCAAACGCTCATCAGTGATATTAATAAACTCCCCGGGCAGCTCACTTAAGTTCATGTCGCTGTCCA
GCTGCTGAGCCACAGGCTGCTGTCCAACTTGCGGTTGCTTAACGGGCGGCGAAGGAGAAGTCCACGCCTA
CATGGGGGTAGAGTCATAATCGTGCATCAGGATAGGGCGGTGGTGCTGCAGCAGCGCGCGAATAAACTGC
TGCCGCCGCCGCTCCGTCCTGCAGGAATACAACATGGCAGTGGTCTCCTCAGCGATGATTCGCACCGCCC
GCAGCATAAGGCGCCTTGTCCTCCGGGCACAGCAGCGCACCCTGATCTCACTTAAATCAGCACAGTAACT
GCAGCACAGCACCACAATATTGTTCAAAATCCCACAGTGCAAGGCGCTGTATCCAAAGCTCATGGCGGGG
ACCACAGAACCCACGTGGCCATCATACCACAAGCGCAGGTAGATTAAGTGGCGACCCCTCATAAACACGC
TGGACATAAACATTACCTCTTTTGGCATGTTGTAATTCACCACCTCCCGGTACCATATAAACCTCTGATT
AAACATGGCGCCATCCACCACCATCCTAAACCAGCTGGCCAAAACCTGCCCGCCGGCTATACACTGCAGG
GAACCGGGACTGGAACAATGACAGTGGAGAGCCCAGGACTCGTAACCATGGATCATCATGCTCGTCATGA
TATCAATGTTGGCACAACACAGGCACACGTGCATACACTTCCTCAGGATTACAAGCTCCTCCCGCGTTAG
AACCATATCCCAGGGAACAACCCATTCCTGAATCAGCGTAAATCCCACACTGCAGGGAAGACCTCGCACG
TAACTCACGTTGTGCATTGTCAAAGTGTTACATTCGGGCAGCAGCGGATGATCCTCCAGTATGGTAGCGC
GGGTTTCTGTCTCAAAAGGAGGTAGACGATCCCTACTGTACGGAGTGCGCCGAGACAACCGAGATCGTGT
TGGTCGTAGTGTCATGCCAAATGGAACGCCGGACGTAGTCATATTTCCTGAAGCAAAACCAGGTGCGGGC
GTGACAAACAGATCTGCGTCTCCGGTCTCGCCGCTTAGATCGCTCTGTGTAGTAGTTGTAGTATATCCAC
TCTCTCAAAGCATCCAGGCGCCCCCTGGCTTCGGGTTCTATGTAAACTCCTTCATGCGCCGCTGCCCTGA
TAACATCCACCACCGCAGAATAAGCCACACCCAGCCAACCTACACATTCGTTCTGCGAGTCACACACGGG
AGGAGCGGGAAGAGCTGGAAGAACCATGTTTTTTTTTTTATTCCAAAAGATTATCCAAAACCTCAAAATG
AAGATCTATTAAGTGAACGCGCTCCCCTCCGGTGGCGTGGTCAAACTCTACAGCCAAAGAACAGATAATG
GCATTTGTAAGATGTTGCACAATGGCTTCCAAAAGGCAAACGGCCCTCACGTCCAAGTGGACGTAAAGGC
TAAACCCTTCAGGGTGAATCTCCTCTATAAACATTCCAGCACCTTCAACCATGCCCAAATAATTCTCATC
TCGCCACCTTCTCAATATATCTCTAAGCAAATCCCGAATATTAAGTCCGGCCATTGTAAAAATCTGCTCC
AGAGCGCCCTCCACCTTCAGCCTCAAGCAGCGAATCATGATTGCAAAAATTCAGGTTCCTCACAGACCTG
TATAAGATTCAAAAGCGGAACATTAACAAAAATACCGCGATCCCGTAGGTCCCTTCGCAGGGCCAGCTGA
ACATAATCGTGCAGGTCTGCACGGACCAGCGCGGCCACTTCCCCGCCAGGAACCATGACAAAAGAACCCA
CACTGATTATGACACGCATACTCGGAGCTATGCTAACCAGCGTAGCCCCGATGTAAGCTTGTTGCATGGG
CGGCGATATAAAATGCAAGGTGCTGCTCAAAAAATCAGGCAAAGCCTCGCGCAAAAAAGAAAGCACATCG
TAGTCATGCTCATGCAGATAAAGGCAGGTAAGCTCCGGAACCACCACAGAAAAAGACACCATTTTTCTCT
CAAACATGTCTGCGGGTTTCTGCATAAACACAAAATAAAATAACAAAAAAACATTTAAACATTAGAAGCC
TGTCTTACAACAGGAAAAACAACCCTTATAAGCATAAGACGGACTACGGCCATGCCGGCGTGACCGTAAA
AAAACTGGTCACCGTGATTAAAAAGCACCACCGACAGCTCCTCGGTCATGTCCGGAGTCATAATGTAAGA
CTCGGTAAACACATCAGGTTGATTCACATCGGTCAGTGCTAAAAAGCGACCGAAATAGCCCGGGGGAATA
CATACCCGCAGGCGTAGAGACAACATTACAGCCCCCATAGGAGGTATAACAAAATTAATAGGAGAGAAAA
ACACATAAACACCTGAAAAACCCTCCTGCCTAGGCAAAATAGCACCCTCCCGCTCCAGAACAACATACAG
CGCTTCCACAGCGGCAGCCATAACAGTCAGCCTTACCAGTAAAAAAGAAAACCTATTAAAAAAACACCAC
TCGACACGGCACCAGCTCAATCAGTCACAGTGTAAAAAAGGGCCAAGTGCAGAGCGAGTATATATAGGAC
TAAAAAATGACGTAACGGTTAAAGTCCACAAAAAACACCCAGAAAACCGCACGCGAACCTACGCCCAGAA
ACGAAAGCCAAAAAACCCACAACTTCCTCAAATCGTCACTTCCGTTTTCCCACGTTACGTCACTTCCCAT
TTTAAGAAAACTACAATTCCCAACACATACAAGTTACTCCGCCCTAAAACCTACGTCACCCGCCCCGTTC
CCACGCCCCGCGCCACGTCACAAACTCCACCCCCTCATTATCATATTGGCTTCAATCCAAAATAAGGTAT
ATTATTGATGATGTTACATCGTTAATTAACGATTTCGAACCCGGGGTACCGAATTCCTCGAGTCTAGAGG
AGCATGCGACGTCGCAATTCGCCCTATAGTGAGTCGTATTACAATTCACTGGCCGTCGTTTTACAACGTC
GTGACTGGGAAAACCCTGGCGTTACCCAACTTAATCGCCTTGCAGCACATCCCCCTTTCGCCAGCTGGCG
TAATAGCGAAGAGGCCCGCACCGATCGCCCTTCCCAACAGTTGCGCAGCCTGAATGGCGAATGGAAATTG
TAAGCGTTAATATTTTGTTAAAATTCGCGTTAAATTTTTGTTAAATCAGCTCATTTTTTAACCAATAGGC
CGAAATCGGCAAAATCCCTTATAAATCAAAAGAATAGACCGAGATAGGGT
[37 nt withheld, positions 32401-32437]
AAAGAACGTGGACTCCAACGTCAAAGG
[49 nt withheld, positions 32465-32513]
T
[91 nt withheld, positions 32515-32605]
G
[124 nt withheld, positions 32607-32730]
CCTGATGCGGTATTTTCTCCTTACGCATCTGTGCGGTATTTCACACCGCATACAGGTGGCACTTTTCGGG
GAAATGTGCGCGGAACCCCTATTTGTTTATTTTTCTAAATACATTCAAATATGTATCCGCTCATGAGACA
ATAACCCTGATAAATGCTTCAATAATATTGAAAAAGGAAGAGTATGAGTATTCAACATTTCCGTGTCGCC
CTTATTCCCTTTTTTGCGGCATTTTGCCTTCCTGTTTTTGCTCACCCAGAAACGCTGGTGAAAGTAAAAG
ATGCTGAAGATCAGTTGGGTGCACGAGTGGGTTACATCGAACTGGATCTCAACAGCGGTAAGATCCTTGA
GAGTTTTCGCCCCGAAGAACGTTTTCCAATGATGAGCACTTTTAAAGTTCTGCTATGTGGCGCGGTATTA
TCCCGTATTGACGCCGGGCAAGAGCAACTCGGTCGCCGCATACACTATTCTCAGAATGACTTGGTTGAGT
ACTCACCAGTCACAGAAAAGCATCTTACGGATGGCATGACAGTAAGAGAATTATGCAGTGCTGCCATAAC
CATGAGTGATAACACTGCGGCCAACTTACTTCTGACAACGATCGGAGGACCGAAGGAGCTAACCGCTTTT
TTGCACAACATGGGGGATCATGTAACTCGCCTTGATCGTTGGGAACCGGAGCTGAATGAAGCCATACCAA
ACGACGAGCGTGACACCACGATGCCTGTAGCAATGGCAACAACGTTGCGCAAACTATTAACTGGCGAACT
ACTTACTCTAGCTTCCCGGCAACAATTAATAGACTGGATGGAGGCGGATAAAGTTGCAGGACCACTTCTG
CGCTCGGCCCTTCCGGCTGGCTGGTTTATTGCTGATAAATCTGGAGCCGGTGAGCGTGGGTCTCGCGGTA
TCATTGCAGCACTGGGGCCAGATGGTAAGCCCTCCCGTATCGTAGTTATCTACACGACGGGGAGTCAGGC
AACTATGGATGAACGAAATAGACAGATCGCTGAGATAGGTGCCTCACTGATTAAGCATTGGTAACTGTCA
GACCAAGTTTACTCATATATACTTTAGATTGATTTAAAACTTCATTTTTAATTTAAAAGGATCTAGGTGA
AGATCCTTTTTGATAATCTCATGACCAAAATCCCTTAACGTGAGTTTTCGTTCCACTGAGCGTCAGACCC
CGTAGAAAAGATCAAAGGATCTTCTTGAGATCCTTTTTTTCTGCGCGTAATCTGCTGCTTGCAAACAAAA
AAACCACCGCTACCAGCGGTGGTTTGTTTGCCGGATCAAGAGCTACCAACTCTTTTTCCGAAGGTAACTG
GCTTCAGCAGAGCGCAGATACCAAATACTGTTCTTCTAGTGTAGCCGTAGTTAGGCCACCACTTCAAGAA
CTCTGTAGCACCGCCTACATACCTCGCTCTGCTAATCCTGTTACCAGTGGCTGCTGCCAGTGGCGATAAG
TCGTGTCTTACCGGGTTGGACTCAAGACGATAGTTACCGGATAAGGCGCAGCGGTCGGGCTGAACGGGGG
GTTCGTGCACACAGCCCAGCTTGGAGCGAACGACCTACACCGAACTGAGATACCTACAGCGTGAGCTATG
AGAAAGCGCCACGCTTCCCGAAGGGAGAAAGGCGGACAGGTATCCGGTAAGCGGCAGGGTCGGAACAGGA
GAGCGCACGAGGGAGCTTCCAGGGGGAAACGCCTGGTATCTTTATAGTCCTGTCGGGTTTCGCCACCTCT
GACTTGAGCGTCGATTTTTGTGATGCTCGTCAGGGGGGCGGAGCCTATGGAAAAACGCCAGCAACGCGGC
CTTTTTACGGTTCCTGGCCTTTTGCTGGCCTTTTGCTCACATGTTCTTTCCTGCGTTATCCCCTGATTCT
GTGGATAACCGTATTACCGCCTTTGAGTGAGCTGATACCGCTCGCCGCAGCCGAACGACCGAGCGCAGCG
AGTCAGTGAGCGAGGAAGCGGAAGAGCGCCCAATACGCAAACCGCCTCTCCCCGCGCGTTGGCCGATTCA
TTAATGCAGCTGGCACGACAGGTTTCCCGACTGGAAAGCGGGCAGTGAGCGCAACGCAATTAATGTGAGT
TAGCTCACTCATTAGGCACCCCAGGCTTTACACTTTATGCTTCCGGCTCGTATGTTGTGTGGAATTGTGA
GCGGATAACAATTTCACACAGGAAACAGCTATGACCATGATTACGCCAAGCTATTTAGGTGACACTATAG
AATACTCAAGCTAGTTAATTAACGTTAATTAACATCATCAATAATATACCTTATTTTGGATTGAAGCCAA
TATGATAATGAGGGGGTGGAGTTTGTGACGTGGCGCGGGGCGTGGGAACGGGGCGGGTGACGTAGTAGTG
TGGCGGAAGTGTGATGTTGCAAGTGTGGCGGAACACATGTAAGCGACGGATGTGGCAAAAGTGACGTTTT
TGGTGTGCGCCGGTGTACACAGGAAGTGACAATTTTCGCGCGGTTTTAGGCGGATGTTGTAGTAAATTTG
GGCGTAACCGAGTAAGATTTGGCCATTTTCGCGGGAAAACTGAATAAGAGGAAGTGAAATCTGAATAATT
TTGTGTTACTCATAGCGCGTAATCTCTAGCAT
