>Addgene plasmid #73350 | pAdx-CMV-iCre-P2A-copGFP | addgene partial sequence | sequence record 138081 | CMV-F 5'-CGCAAATGGGCGGTAGGCGTG-3'
TTGGATCCACCATGGAGAGCGACGAGAGCGGCCTGCCCGCCATGGAGATCGAGTGCCGCATCACCGGCAC
CCTGAACGGCGTGGAGTTCGAGCTGGTGGGCGGCGGAGAGGGCACCCCCAAGCAGGGCCGCATGACCAAC
AAGATGAAGAGCACCAAAGGCGCCCTGACCTTCAGCCCCTACCTGCTGAGCCACGTGATGGGCTACGGCT
TCTACCACTTCGGCACCTACCCCAGCGGCTACGAGAACCCCTTCCTGCACGCCATCAACAACGGCGGCTA
CACCAACACCCGCATCGAGAAGTACGAGGACGGCGGCGTGCTGCACGTGAGCTTCAGCTACCGCTACGAG
GCCGGCCGCGTGATCGGCGACTTCAAGGTGGTGGGCACCGGCTTCCCCGAGGACAGCGTGATCTTCACCG
ACAAGATCATCCGCAGCAACGCCACCGTGGAGCACCTGCACCCCATGGGCGATAACGTGCTGGTGGGCAG
CTTCGCCCGCACCTTCAGCCTGCGCGACGGCGGCTACTACAGCTTCGTGGTGGACAGCCACATGCACTTC
AAGAGCGCCATCCACCCCAGCATCCTGCAGAACGGGGGCCCCATGTTCGCCTTCCGCCGCGTGGAGGAGC
TGCACAGCAACACCGAGCTGGGCATCGTGGAGTACCAGCACGCCTTCAAGACCCCCATTGCCTTCGCCAG
ATCCCGCGCTCAGTCGTCCAATTCTGCCGTGGACGGCACCGCCGGACCCGGCTCCACCGGATCTC
