>Addgene plasmid #73350 | pAdx-CMV-iCre-P2A-copGFP | addgene partial sequence | sequence record 138083 | SV40pA-R 5'-GAAATTTGTGATGCTATTGC-3'
GGCCGCTCAGTCCCCATCCTCGAGCAGCCTCACCATGGCCCCAGTCTCAGAGTCCAGGTTTCTGATGTAG
TTCATCACAATGTTCACATTGGTCCAGCCACCAGCCTGCATGATTTCAGGGATGGACACACCAGCCCTGG
CCATGTCCCTGG
